Addgene plasmid #84260: pSLQ2827 pHR: U6-SpsgSV40 CMV-PYL1-KRAB-IRES-mCherry
Purpose: Expresses Sp sgSV40 gRNA with ABA-inducible KRAB and mCherry for diametric regulation
Depositing lab: Stanley Qi. Depositing organization: Stanford University. Publication: Complex transcriptional modulation with orthogonal and inducible dCas9 regulators. Gao Y, Xiong X, Wong S, Charles EJ, Lim WA, Qi LS. Nat Methods. 2016 Oct 24. doi: 10.1038/nmeth.4042. PubMed 27776111.
Backbone
  Vector backbone: pHR
  Total vector size (bp): 9086
  Vector type: Mammalian Expression, Lentiviral, CRISPR
Growth in bacteria
  Bacterial resistance: Ampicillin, 100 μg/mL
  Growth temperature: 37°C
  Growth strain: NEB Stable
  Copy number: High Copy
Gene/Insert 1
  Gene/Insert name: Sp sgSV40 (alt name: sgRNA sequence: GAAAGTCCCCAGGCTCCCCAGC)
  Species: Synthetic; S. pyogenes
  Promoter: mouse U6
  Cloning method: Restriction Enzyme; 5′ cloning site BstXI (destroyed during cloning); 3′ cloning site XhoI (destroyed during cloning)
  Sequencing primers: 5′ GAGATCCAGTTTGGTTAGTACCGGG; 3′ ATGCATGGCGGTAATACGGTTAT
Gene/Insert 2
  Gene/Insert name: PYL1-KRAB
  Species: A. thaliana (mustard weed), Synthetic
  Insert size (bp): 804
  Promoter: CMV
  Tag / fusion protein: PYL1 (N terminal on insert); IRES-mCherry (C terminal on backbone)
  Cloning method: Ligation Independent Cloning
  Sequencing primers: 5′ gctaccatgggtgggggcgcgc; 3′ gacggcaatatggtggaaaataac
Resource information
  A portion of this plasmid was derived from a plasmid made by: The PYL1 domain was a gift from Jerry Crabtree (Stanford).
Terms and licenses: Academic/Nonprofit Terms; Industry Terms: Not Available to Industry
How to cite: pSLQ2827 pHR: U6-SpsgSV40 CMV-PYL1-KRAB-IRES-mCherry was a gift from Stanley Qi (Addgene plasmid # 84260 ; http://n2t.net/addgene:84260 ; RRID:Addgene_84260)
