[The description below was written by a language model from this plasmid's Addgene catalogue record and pLannotate feature annotations shown in this document.]
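Description:
pSLQ2827 pHR: U6-SpsgSV40 CMV-PYL1-KRAB-IRES-mCherry is a 9,086 bp HIV-1-based lentiviral transfer plasmid on the pHR backbone, intended for mammalian expression in CRISPR-based transcriptional regulation experiments. In bacteria it is maintained through a high-copy ColE1/pUC-type origin and selected with ampicillin via the β-lactamase gene. The viral portion begins with a CMV enhancer/promoter driving a truncated 5' LTR. This is followed by the Ψ packaging signal with a gag fragment, the Rev response element and the cPPT/CTS, and ends with a WPRE, a nef fragment and a second truncated LTR. Together these elements allow genomic RNA production, packaging, nuclear import and integration when packaging functions are supplied in trans.

The payload contains two expression units, and the annotation shows both flanked by a pair of loxP sites, which would in principle permit Cre-mediated excision. According to the catalogue entry, a mouse U6 promoter drives a Streptococcus pyogenes-format single guide RNA targeting the SV40 promoter. The feature table does not annotate the U6 promoter itself, but the short "SV40 promoter" match immediately upstream of the tracrRNA scaffold corresponds to the guide's spacer. Downstream, an internal CMV enhancer/promoter expresses PYL1-KRAB, a fusion of the Arabidopsis abscisic acid (ABA) receptor domain PYL1 (auto-annotated as the related PYR1) to the KRAB repression domain from human ZNF10. An EMCV IRES then drives mCherry from the same transcript to mark transduced cells.

ABA induces dimerisation of PYL1 with a partner domain, which is presumably fused to a dCas9 supplied from a separate construct, since no Cas9 is encoded here. Adding ABA should therefore recruit KRAB to the sgRNA-targeted site for inducible repression. The stated purpose is diametric regulation, using ABA-inducible KRAB as one arm of a system with orthogonal, inducible dCas9 regulators.
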