Features (pLannotate 1.2.2; 27 found; start..end, strand, type, name):
     40..92      -  misc_feature   bom (fragment): basis of mobility region from pBR322
    247..626     +  enhancer       CMV enhancer: human cytomegalovirus immediate early enhancer
    627..826     +  promoter       CMV promoter: human cytomegalovirus (CMV) immediate early promoter
    844..1024    +  LTR            5' LTR (truncated): truncated 5' long terminal repeat (LTR) from HIV-1
   1071..1196    +  misc_feature   HIV-1 Ψ: packaging signal of human immunodeficiency virus type 1
   1180..1518    +  CDS            HIV-1 gag (fragment): gag protein from human immunodeficiency virus 1; gag
   1695..1928    +  misc_feature   RRE: The Rev response element (RRE) of HIV-1 allows for Rev-dependent mRNA export from the nucleus to the cytoplasm.
   2305..2405    +  CDS            Rev (fragment): human immunodeficiency virus 1 (HIV-1) Rev protein; rev; enhances nuclear export of unspliced and incompletely spliced viral mRNAs
   2455..2572    +  misc_feature   cPPT/CTS: central polypurine tract and central termination sequence of HIV-1
   2825..2858    +  protein_bind   loxP: Cre-mediated recombination occurs in the 8-bp core sequence (GCATACAT). Cre recombinase
   2943..2966    +  promoter       SV40 promoter (fragment): SV40 enhancer and early promoter
   2985..3052    +  misc_RNA       tracrRNA (fragment): trans-activating CRISPR RNA for the Streptococcus pyogenes CRISPR/Cas9 system
   3177..3480    +  enhancer       CMV enhancer: human cytomegalovirus immediate early enhancer
   3481..3684    +  promoter       CMV promoter: human cytomegalovirus (CMV) immediate early promoter
   3749..4315    +  CDS            PYR1: PYR1_ARATH - Also known as ABIP6 From Arabidopsis thaliana (Mouse-ear cress).
   4346..4531    +  CDS            KRAB: Krüppel-associated box (KRAB) transcriptional repression domain from the human zinc finger protein ZNF10 (Margolin et al., 1994)
   4549..5134    +  misc_feature   IRES2: internal ribosome entry site (IRES) of the encephalomyocarditis virus (EMCV)
   5158..5865    +  CDS            mCherry: monomeric derivative of DsRed fluorescent protein (Shaner et al., 2004) mammalian codon-optimized
   5886..5919    +  protein_bind   loxP: Cre-mediated recombination occurs in the 8-bp core sequence (GCATACAT). Cre recombinase
   5952..5975    +  misc_feature   MCS (fragment): pBluescript multiple cloning site
   5975..6563    +  misc_feature   WPRE: woodchuck hepatitis virus posttranscriptional regulatory element
   6564..6583    +  misc_feature   MCS (fragment): pBluescript multiple cloning site
   6585..7085    +  CDS            nef (fragment): NEF_HV1LA - Experimental evidence at protein level: Swiss-Prot protein existence level 1. Extracellular Nef protein targets CD4(+) T-lymphocytes for apoptosis by interacting with CXCR4 surface receptors. From Human immunodeficiency virus type 1 group M subtype B (isolate Lai) (HIV-1).
   7092..7272    +  LTR            5' LTR (truncated): truncated 5' long terminal repeat (LTR) from HIV-1
   7334..7922    -  rep_origin     ori: high-copy-number ColE1/pMB1/pBR322/pUC origin of replication
   8093..8953    -  CDS            AmpR: β-lactamase; bla; confers resistance to ampicillin, carbenicillin, and related antibiotics
   8954..9058    -  promoter       AmpR promoter: bla
>Addgene plasmid #84260 | pSLQ2827 pHR: U6-SpsgSV40 CMV-PYL1-KRAB-IRES-mCherry | depositor full sequence | sequence record 161546 | pSLQ2827 pHR: U6-SpsgSV40 CMV-PYL1-KRAB-IRES-mCherry sequence 9086 bps
GCTTAAGCGGTCGACGGATCGGGAGATCTCCCGATCCCCTATGGTGCACTCTCAGTACAATCTGCTCTGA
TGCCGCATAGTTAAGCCAGTATCTGCTCCCTGCTTGTGTGTTGGAGGTCGCTGAGTAGTGCGCGAGCAAA
ATTTAAGCTACAACAAGGCAAGGCTTGACCGACAATTGCATGAAGAATCTGCTTAGGGTTAGGCGTTTTG
CGCTGCTTCGCGATGTACGGGCCAGATATACGCGTTGACATTGATTATTGACTAGTTATTAATAGTAATC
AATTACGGGGTCATTAGTTCATAGCCCATATATGGAGTTCCGCGTTACATAACTTACGGTAAATGGCCCG
CCTGGCTGACCGCCCAACGACCCCCGCCCATTGACGTCAATAATGACGTATGTTCCCATAGTAACGCCAA
TAGGGACTTTCCATTGACGTCAATGGGTGGAGTATTTACGGTAAACTGCCCACTTGGCAGTACATCAAGT
GTATCATATGCCAAGTACGCCCCCTATTGACGTCAATGACGGTAAATGGCCCGCCTGGCATTATGCCCAG
TACATGACCTTATGGGACTTTCCTACTTGGCAGTACATCTACGTATTAGTCATCGCTATTACCATGGTGA
TGCGGTTTTGGCAGTACATCAATGGGCGTGGATAGCGGTTTGACTCACGGGGATTTCCAAGTCTCCACCC
CATTGACGTCAATGGGAGTTTGTTTTGGCACCAAAATCAACGGGACTTTCCAAAATGTCGTAACAACTCC
GCCCCATTGACGCAAATGGGCGGTAGGCGTGTACGGTGGGAGGTCTATATAAGCAGCGCGTTTTGCCTGT
ACTGGGTCTCTCTGGTTAGACCAGATCTGAGCCTGGGAGCTCTCTGGCTAACTAGGGAACCCACTGCTTA
AGCCTCAATAAAGCTTGCCTTGAGTGCTTCAAGTAGTGTGTGCCCGTCTGTTGTGTGACTCTGGTAACTA
GAGATCCCTCAGACCCTTTTAGTCAGTGTGGAAAATCTCTAGCAGTGGCGCCCGAACAGGGACTTGAAAG
CGAAAGGGAAACCAGAGGAGCTCTCTCGACGCAGGACTCGGCTTGCTGAAGCGCGCACGGCAAGAGGCGA
GGGGCGGCGACTGGTGAGTACGCCAAAAATTTTGACTAGCGGAGGCTAGAAGGAGAGAGATGGGTGCGAG
AGCGTCAGTATTAAGCGGGGGAGAATTAGATCGCGATGGGAAAAAATTCGGTTAAGGCCAGGGGGAAAGA
AAAAATATAAATTAAAACATATAGTATGGGCAAGCAGGGAGCTAGAACGATTCGCAGTTAATCCTGGCCT
GTTAGAAACATCAGAAGGCTGTAGACAAATACTGGGACAGCTACAACCATCCCTTCAGACAGGATCAGAA
GAACTTAGATCATTATATAATACAGTAGCAACCCTCTATTGTGTGCATCAAAGGATAGAGATAAAAGACA
CCAAGGAAGCTTTAGACAAGATAGAGGAAGAGCAAAACAAAAGTAAGACCACCGCACAGCAAGCGGCCGG
CCGCGCTGATCTTCAGACCTGGAGGAGGAGATATGAGGGACAATTGGAGAAGTGAATTATATAAATATAA
AGTAGTAAAAATTGAACCATTAGGAGTAGCACCCACCAAGGCAAAGAGAAGAGTGGTGCAGAGAGAAAAA
AGAGCAGTGGGAATAGGAGCTTTGTTCCTTGGGTTCTTGGGAGCAGCAGGAAGCACTATGGGCGCAGCGT
CAATGACGCTGACGGTACAGGCCAGACAATTATTGTCTGGTATAGTGCAGCAGCAGAACAATTTGCTGAG
GGCTATTGAGGCGCAACAGCATCTGTTGCAACTCACAGTCTGGGGCATCAAGCAGCTCCAGGCAAGAATC
CTGGCTGTGGAAAGATACCTAAAGGATCAACAGCTCCTGGGGATTTGGGGTTGCTCTGGAAAACTCATTT
GCACCACTGCTGTGCCTTGGAATGCTAGTTGGAGTAATAAATCTCTGGAACAGATTTGGAATCACACGAC
CTGGATGGAGTGGGACAGAGAAATTAACAATTACACAAGCTTAATACACTCCTTAATTGAAGAATCGCAA
AACCAGCAAGAAAAGAATGAACAAGAATTATTGGAATTAGATAAATGGGCAAGTTTGTGGAATTGGTTTA
ACATAACAAATTGGCTGTGGTATATAAAATTATTCATAATGATAGTAGGAGGCTTGGTAGGTTTAAGAAT
AGTTTTTGCTGTACTTTCTATAGTGAATAGAGTTAGGCAGGGATATTCACCATTATCGTTTCAGACCCAC
CTCCCAACCCCGAGGGGACCCGACAGGCCCGAAGGAATAGAAGAAGAAGGTGGAGAGAGAGACAGAGACA
GATCCATTCGATTAGTGAACGGATCGGCACTGCGTGCGCCAATTCTGCAGACAAATGGCAGTATTCATCC
ACAATTTTAAAAGAAAAGGGGGGATTGGGGGGTACAGTGCAGGGGAAAGAATAGTAGACATAATAGCAAC
AGACATACAAACTAAAGAATTACAAAAACAAATTACAAAAATTCAAAATTTTCGGGTTTATTACAGGGAC
AGCAGAGATCCAGTTTGGTTAGTACCGGGCCCGCTCTAGAGATCCGACGCGCCATCTCTAGGCCCGCGCC
GGCCCCCTCGCACGGACTTGTGGGAGAAGCTCGGCTACTCCCCTGCCCCGGTTAATTTGCATATAATATT
TCCTAGTAACTATAGAGGCTTAATGTGCGATAAAAGACAGATAATCTGTTCTTTTTAATACTAGCTACAT
TTTACATGATAGGCTTGGATTTCTATAACTTCGTATAGCATACATTATACGAAGTTATAAACAGCACAAA
AGGAAACTCACCCTAACTGTAAAGTAATTGTGTGTTTTGAGACTATAAGTATCCCTTGGAGAACCACCTT
GTTGGAAAGTCCCCAGGCTCCCCAGCGTTTAAGAGCTATGCTGGAAACAGCATAGCAAGTTTAAATAAGG
CTAGTCCGTTATCAACTTGAAAAAGTGGCACCGAGTCGGTGCTTTTTTTCTCGAGTACTAGGATCCATTA
GGCGGCCGCGTGGATAACCGTATTACCGCCATGCATTAGTTATTAATAGTAATCAATTACGGGGTCATTA
GTTCATAGCCCATATATGGAGTTCCGCGTTACATAACTTACGGTAAATGGCCCGCCTGGCTGACCGCCCA
ACGACCCCCGCCCATTGACGTCAATAATGACGTATGTTCCCATAGTAACGCCAATAGGGACTTTCCATTG
ACGTCAATGGGTGGAGTATTTACGGTAAACTGCCCACTTGGCAGTACATCAAGTGTATCATATGCCAAGT
ACGCCCCCTATTGACGTCAATGACGGTAAATGGCCCGCCTGGCATTATGCCCAGTACATGACCTTATGGG
ACTTTCCTACTTGGCAGTACATCTACGTATTAGTCATCGCTATTACCATGGTGATGCGGTTTTGGCAGTA
CATCAATGGGCGTGGATAGCGGTTTGACTCACGGGGATTTCCAAGTCTCCACCCCATTGACGTCAATGGG
AGTTTGTTTTGGCACCAAAATCAACGGGACTTTCCAAAATGTCGTAACAACTCCGCCCCATTGACGCAAA
TGGGCGGTAGGCGTGTACGGTGGGAGGTCTATATAAGCAGAGCTGGTTTAGTGAACCGTCAGATCCGCTA
GCTTTGCATGCGGAGCTACCATGGGTGGGGGCGCGCCAACTCAAGACGAATTCACCCAACTCTCCCAATC
AATCGCCGAGTTCCACACGTACCAACTCGGTAACGGCCGTTGCTCATCTCTCCTAGCTCAGCGAATCCAC
GCGCCGCCGGAAACAGTATGGTCCGTGGTGAGACGTTTCGATAGGCCACAGATTTACAAACACTTCATCA
AAAGCTGTAACGTGAGTGAAGATTTCGAGATGCGAGTGGGATGCACGCGCGACGTGAACGTGATAAGTGG
ATTACCGGCGAATACGTCTCGAGAGAGATTAGATCTGTTGGACGATGATCGGAGAGTGACTGGGTTTAGT
ATAACCGGTGGTGAACATAGGCTGAGGAATTATAAATCGGTTACGACGGTTCATAGATTTGAGAAAGAAG
AAGAAGAAGAAAGGATCTGGACCGTTGTTTTGGAATCTTATGTTGTTGATGTACCGGAAGGTAATTCGGA
GGAAGATACGAGATTGTTTGCTGATACGGTTATTAGATTGAATCTTCAGAAACTTGCTTCGATCACTGAA
GCTATGAACGTGATCACTGCAGGTACTAGTGGCGGTGGCGGAGGGATGGATGCTAAGTCACTAACTGCCT
GGTCCCGGACACTGGTGACCTTCAAGGATGTATTTGTGGACTTCACCAGGGAGGAGTGGAAGCTGCTGGA
CACTGCTCAGCAGATCGTGTACAGAAATGTGATGCTGGAGAACTATAAGAACCTGGTTTCCTTGGGTTAT
CAGCTTACTAAGCCAGATGTGATCCTCCGGTTGGAGAAGGGAGAAGAGCCCTAGGTTTAAACAATTCGCC
CCTCTCCCTCCCCCCCCCCTAACGTTACTGGCCGAAGCCGCTTGGAATAAGGCCGGTGTGCGTTTGTCTA
TATGTTATTTTCCACCATATTGCCGTCTTTTGGCAATGTGAGGGCCCGGAAACCTGGCCCTGTCTTCTTG
ACGAGCATTCCTAGGGGTCTTTCCCCTCTCGCCAAAGGAATGCAAGGTCTGTTGAATGTCGTGAAGGAAG
CAGTTCCTCTGGAAGCTTCTTGAAGACAAACAACGTCTGTAGCGACCCTTTGCAGGCAGCGGAACCCCCC
ACCTGGCGACAGGTGCCTCTGCGGCCAAAAGCCACGTGTATAAGATACACCTGCAAAGGCGGCACAACCC
CAGTGCCACGTTGTGAGTTGGATAGTTGTGGAAAGAGTCAAATGGCTCTCCTCAAGCGTATTCAACAAGG
GGCTGAAGGATGCCCAGAAGGTACCCCATTGTATGGGATCTGATCTGGGGCCTCGGTGCACATGCTTTAC
GTGTGTTTAGTCGAGGTTAAAAAACGTCTAGGCCCCCCGAACCACGGGGACGTGGTTTTCCTTTGAAAAA
CACGATGATAATATGGCCACAACCGGATCCGGAGCTACCATGCCCGGGGTGAGCAAGGGCGAGGAGGATA
ACATGGCCATCATCAAGGAGTTCATGCGCTTCAAGGTGCACATGGAGGGCTCCGTGAACGGCCACGAGTT
CGAGATCGAGGGCGAGGGCGAGGGCCGCCCCTACGAGGGCACCCAGACCGCCAAGCTGAAGGTGACCAAG
GGTGGCCCCCTGCCCTTCGCCTGGGACATCCTGTCCCCTCAGTTCATGTACGGCTCCAAGGCCTACGTGA
AGCACCCCGCCGACATCCCCGACTACTTGAAGCTGTCCTTCCCCGAGGGCTTCAAGTGGGAGCGCGTGAT
GAACTTCGAGGACGGCGGCGTGGTGACCGTGACCCAGGACTCCTCCCTGCAGGACGGCGAGTTCATCTAC
AAGGTGAAGCTGCGCGGCACCAACTTCCCCTCCGACGGCCCCGTAATGCAGAAGAAGACCATGGGCTGGG
AGGCCTCCTCCGAGCGGATGTACCCCGAGGACGGCGCCCTGAAGGGCGAGATCAAGCAGAGGCTGAAGCT
GAAGGACGGCGGCCACTACGACGCTGAGGTCAAGACCACCTACAAGGCCAAGAAGCCCGTGCAGCTGCCC
GGCGCCTACAACGTCAACATCAAGTTGGACATCACCTCCCACAACGAGGACTACACCATCGTGGAACAGT
ACGAACGCGCCGAGGGCCGCCACTCCACCGGCGGCATGGACGAGCTGTACAAGTAAGAATTCGTCGAGGG
ACCTAATAACTTCGTATAGCATACATTATACGAAGTTATACATGTTTAAGGGTTCCGGTTCCACTAGGTA
CAATTCGATATCAAGCTTATCGATAATCAACCTCTGGATTACAAAATTTGTGAAAGATTGACTGGTATTC
TTAACTATGTTGCTCCTTTTACGCTATGTGGATACGCTGCTTTAATGCCTTTGTATCATGCTATTGCTTC
CCGTATGGCTTTCATTTTCTCCTCCTTGTATAAATCCTGGTTGCTGTCTCTTTATGAGGAGTTGTGGCCC
GTTGTCAGGCAACGTGGCGTGGTGTGCACTGTGTTTGCTGACGCAACCCCCACTGGTTGGGGCATTGCCA
CCACCTGTCAGCTCCTTTCCGGGACTTTCGCTTTCCCCCTCCCTATTGCCACGGCGGAACTCATCGCCGC
CTGCCTTGCCCGCTGCTGGACAGGGGCTCGGCTGTTGGGCACTGACAATTCCGTGGTGTTGTCGGGGAAA
TCATCGTCCTTTCCTTGGCTGCTCGCCTGTGTTGCCACCTGGATTCTGCGCGGGACGTCCTTCTGCTACG
TCCCTTCGGCCCTCAATCCAGCGGACCTTCCTTCCCGCGGCCTGCTGCCGGCTCTGCGGCCTCTTCCGCG
TCTTCGCCTTCGCCCTCAGACGAGTCGGATCTCCCTTTGGGCCGCCTCCCCGCATCGATACCGTCGACCT
CGATCGAGACCTAGAAAAACATGGAGCAATCACAAGTAGCAATACAGCAGCTACCAATGCTGATTGTGCC
TGGCTAGAAGCACAAGAGGAGGAGGAGGTGGGTTTTCCAGTCACACCTCAGGTACCTTTAAGACCAATGA
CTTACAAGGCAGCTGTAGATCTTAGCCACTTTTTAAAAGAAAAGGGGGGACTGGAAGGGCTAATTCACTC
CCAACGAAGACAAGATATCCTTGATCTGTGGATCTACCACACACAAGGCTACTTCCCTGATTGGCAGAAC
TACACACCAGGGCCAGGGATCAGATATCCACTGACCTTTGGATGGTGCTACAAGCTAGTACCAGTTGAGC
AAGAGAAGGTAGAAGAAGCCAATGAAGGAGAGAACACCCGCTTGTTACACCCTGTGAGCCTGCATGGGAT
GGATGACCCGGAGAGAGAAGTATTAGAGTGGAGGTTTGACAGCCGCCTAGCATTTCATCACATGGCCCGA
GAGCTGCATCCGGACTGTACTGGGTCTCTCTGGTTAGACCAGATCTGAGCCTGGGAGCTCTCTGGCTAAC
TAGGGAACCCACTGCTTAAGCCTCAATAAAGCTTGCCTTGAGTGCTTCAAGTAGTGTGTGCCCGTCTGTT
GTGTGACTCTGGTAACTAGAGATCCCTCAGACCCTTTTAGTCAGTGTGGAAAATCTCTAGCAGCATGTGA
GCAAAAGGCCAGCAAAAGGCCAGGAACCGTAAAAAGGCCGCGTTGCTGGCGTTTTTCCATAGGCTCCGCC
CCCCTGACGAGCATCACAAAAATCGACGCTCAAGTCAGAGGTGGCGAAACCCGACAGGACTATAAAGATA
CCAGGCGTTTCCCCCTGGAAGCTCCCTCGTGCGCTCTCCTGTTCCGACCCTGCCGCTTACCGGATACCTG
TCCGCCTTTCTCCCTTCGGGAAGCGTGGCGCTTTCTCATAGCTCACGCTGTAGGTATCTCAGTTCGGTGT
AGGTCGTTCGCTCCAAGCTGGGCTGTGTGCACGAACCCCCCGTTCAGCCCGACCGCTGCGCCTTATCCGG
TAACTATCGTCTTGAGTCCAACCCGGTAAGACACGACTTATCGCCACTGGCAGCAGCCACTGGTAACAGG
ATTAGCAGAGCGAGGTATGTAGGCGGTGCTACAGAGTTCTTGAAGTGGTGGCCTAACTACGGCTACACTA
GAAGAACAGTATTTGGTATCTGCGCTCTGCTGAAGCCAGTTACCTTCGGAAAAAGAGTTGGTAGCTCTTG
ATCCGGCAAACAAACCACCGCTGGTAGCGGTGGTTTTTTTGTTTGCAAGCAGCAGATTACGCGCAGAAAA
AAAGGATCTCAAGAAGATCCTTTGATCTTTTCTACGGGGTCTGACGCTCAGTGGAACGAAAACTCACGTT
AAGGGATTTTGGTCATGAGATTATCAAAAAGGATCTTCACCTAGATCCTTTTAAATTAAAAATGAAGTTT
TAAATCAATCTAAAGTATATATGAGTAAACTTGGTCTGACAGTTACCAATGCTTAATCAGTGAGGCACCT
ATCTCAGCGATCTGTCTATTTCGTTCATCCATAGTTGCCTGACTCCCCGTCGTGTAGATAACTACGATAC
GGGAGGGCTTACCATCTGGCCCCAGTGCTGCAATGATACCGCGAGACCCACGCTCACCGGCTCCAGATTT
ATCAGCAATAAACCAGCCAGCCGGAAGGGCCGAGCGCAGAAGTGGTCCTGCAACTTTATCCGCCTCCATC
CAGTCTATTAATTGTTGCCGGGAAGCTAGAGTAAGTAGTTCGCCAGTTAATAGTTTGCGCAACGTTGTTG
CCATTGCTACAGGCATCGTGGTGTCACGCTCGTCGTTTGGTATGGCTTCATTCAGCTCCGGTTCCCAACG
ATCAAGGCGAGTTACATGATCCCCCATGTTGTGCAAAAAAGCGGTTAGCTCCTTCGGTCCTCCGATCGTT
GTCAGAAGTAAGTTGGCCGCAGTGTTATCACTCATGGTTATGGCAGCACTGCATAATTCTCTTACTGTCA
TGCCATCCGTAAGATGCTTTTCTGTGACTGGTGAGTACTCAACCAAGTCATTCTGAGAATAGTGTATGCG
GCGACCGAGTTGCTCTTGCCCGGCGTCAATACGGGATAATACCGCGCCACATAGCAGAACTTTAAAAGTG
CTCATCATTGGAAAACGTTCTTCGGGGCGAAAACTCTCAAGGATCTTACCGCTGTTGAGATCCAGTTCGA
TGTAACCCACTCGTGCACCCAACTGATCTTCAGCATCTTTTACTTTCACCAGCGTTTCTGGGTGAGCAAA
AACAGGAAGGCAAAATGCCGCAAAAAAGGGAATAAGGGCGACACGGAAATGTTGAATACTCATACTCTTC
CTTTTTCAATATTATTGAAGCATTTATCAGGGTTATTGTCTCATGAGCGGATACATATTTGAATGTATTT
AGAAAAATAAACAAATAGGGGTTCCGCGCACATTTCCCCGAAAAGTGCCACCTGAC
