>Addgene plasmid #84260 | pSLQ2827 pHR: U6-SpsgSV40 CMV-PYL1-KRAB-IRES-mCherry | addgene partial sequence | sequence record 165875 | FUGW-Fwd 5'-ATTACAGGGACAGCAGAGATCC-3'
CGGGCCCGCTCTAGAGATCCGACGCGCCATCTCTAGGCCCGCGCCGGCCCCCTCGCACGGACTTGTGGGA
GAAGCTCGGCTACTCCCCTGCCCCGGTTAATTTGCATATAATATTTCCTAGTAACTATAGAGGCTTAATG
TGCGATAAAAGACAGATAATCTGTTCTTTTTAATACTAGCTACATTTTACATGATAGGCTTGGATTTCTA
TAACTTCGTATAGCATACATTATACGAAGTTATAAACAGCACAAAAGGAAACTCACCCTAACTGTAAAGT
AATTGTGTGTTTTGAGACTATAAGTATCCCTTGGAGAACCACCTTGTTGGAAAGTCCCCAGGCTCCCCAG
CGTTTAAGAGCTATGCTGGAAACAGCATAGCAAGTTTAAATAAGGCTAGTCCGTTATCAACTTGAAAAAG
TGGCACCGAGTCGGTGCTTTTTTTCTCGAGTACTAGGATCCATTAGGCGGCCGCGTGGATAACCGTATTA
CCGCCATGCATTAGTTATTAATAGTAATCAATTACGGGGTCATTAGTTCATAGCCCATATATGGAGTTCC
GCGTTACATAACTTACGGTAAATGGCCCGCCTGGCTGACCGCCCAACGACCCCCGCCCATTGACGTCAAT
AATGACGTATGTTCCCATAGTAACGCCAATAGGGACTTTCCATTGACGTCAATGGGTGGAGTATTTACGG
TAAACTGCCCACTTGGCAGTACATCAAGTGTATCATATGCCAAGTACGCCCCCTATTGACGTCAATGACG
GTAAATGGCCCGCCTGGCATTATGCCCAGTACATGACCTTATGGGACTTTCCTACTTGGCAGTACATCTA
CGTATTAGTCATCGCTATTACCATGGTGATGCGGTTTTGGCAGTACATCAATGGGCGTGGATAGCGGTTT
GACTCACGGGGATTTCCAAGTCTCCACCCCATTGACGTCAATGGGAGTTTGTTTT
