>Addgene plasmid #84260 | pSLQ2827 pHR: U6-SpsgSV40 CMV-PYL1-KRAB-IRES-mCherry | addgene partial sequence | sequence record 166930 | pCDH-rev 5'-GCATTCCTTTGGCGAGAG-3'
GTCAAGAAGACAGGGCCAGGTTTCCGGGCCCTCACATTGCCAAAAGACGGCAATATGGTGGAAAATAACA
TATAGACAAACGCACACCGGCCTTATTCCAAGCGGCTTCGGCCAGTAACGTTAGGGGGGGGGGGGGGAGA
GGGGCGAATTGTTTAAACCTAGGGCTCTTCTCCCTTCTCCAACCGGAGGATCACATCTGGCTTAGTAAGC
TGATAACCCAAGGAAACCAGGTTCTTATAGTTCTCCAGCATCACATTTCTGTACACGATCTGCTGAGCAG
TGTCCAGCAGCTTCCACTCCTCCCTGGTGAAGTCCACAAATACATCCTTGAAGGTCACCAGTGTCCGGGA
CCCGGCAGTTAGTGACTTAGCATCCATCCCTCCGCCACCGCCACTAGTACCTGCAG
